>Addgene plasmid #182675 | pLenti GW V5 Eco/Dam mse EMD | addgene full sequence | sequence record 358621 | Addgene NGS Result
TCTCCCCGCGCGTTGGCCGATTCATTAATGCAGCTGGCACGACAGGTTTCCCGACTGGAAAGCGGGCAGT
GAGCGCAACGCAATTAATGTGAGTTAGCTCACTCATTAGGCACCCCAGGCTTTACACTTTATGCTTCCGG
CTCGTATGTTGTGTGGAATTGTGAGCGGATAACAATTTCACACAGGAAACAGCTATGACCATGATTACGC
CAAGCGCGCAATTAACCCTCACTAAAGGGAACAAAAGCTGGAGCTGCAAGCTTGGCCATTGCATACGTTG
TATCCATATCATAATATGTACATTTATATTGGCTCATGTCCAACATTACCGCCATGTTGACATTGATTAT
TGACTAGTTATTAATAGTAATCAATTACGGGGTCATTAGTTCATAGCCCATATATGGAGTTCCGCGTTAC
ATAACTTACGGTAAATGGCCCGCCTGGCTGACCGCCCAACGACCCCCGCCCATTGACGTCAATAATGACG
TATGTTCCCATAGTAACGCCAATAGGGACTTTCCATTGACGTCAATGGGTGGAGTATTTACGGTAAACTG
CCCACTTGGCAGTACATCAAGTGTATCATATGCCAAGTACGCCCCCTATTGACGTCAATGACGGTAAATG
GCCCGCCTGGCATTATGCCCAGTACATGACCTTATGGGACTTTCCTACTTGGCAGTACATCTACGTATTA
GTCATCGCTATTACCATGGTGATGCGGTTTTGGCAGTACATCAATGGGCGTGGATAGCGGTTTGACTCAC
GGGGATTTCCAAGTCTCCACCCCATTGACGTCAATGGGAGTTTGTTTTGGCACCAAAATCAACGGGACTT
TCCAAAATGTCGTAACAACTCCGCCCCATTGACGCAAATGGGCGGTAGGCGTGTACGGTGGGAGGTCTAT
ATAAGCAGAGCTCGTTTAGTGAACCGGGGTCTCTCTGGTTAGACCAGATCTGAGCCTGGGAGCTCTCTGG
CTAACTAGGGAACCCACTGCTTAAGCCTCAATAAAGCTTGCCTTGAGTGCTTCAAGTAGTGTGTGCCCGT
CTGTTGTGTGACTCTGGTAACTAGAGATCCCTCAGACCCTTTTAGTCAGTGTGGAAAATCTCTAGCAGTG
GCGCCCGAACAGGGACTTGAAAGCGAAAGGGAAACCAGAGGAGCTCTCTCGACGCAGGACTCGGCTTGCT
GAAGCGCGCACGGCAAGAGGCGAGGGGCGGCGACTGGTGAGTACGCCAAAAATTTTGACTAGCGGAGGCT
AGAAGGAGAGAGATGGGTGCGAGAGCGTCAGTATTAAGCGGGGGAGAATTAGATCGCGATGGGAAAAAAT
TCGGTTAAGGCCAGGGGGAAAGAAAAAATATAAATTAAAACATATAGTATGGGCAAGCAGGGAGCTAGAA
CGATTCGCAGTTAATCCTGGCCTGTTAGAAACATCAGAAGGCTGTAGACAAATACTGGGACAGCTACAAC
CATCCCTTCAGACAGGATCAGAAGAACTTAGATCATTATATAATACAGTAGCAACCCTCTATTGTGTGCA
TCAAAGGATAGAGATAAAAGACACCAAGGAAGCTTTAGACAAGATAGAGGAAGAGCAAAACAAAAGTAAG
ACCACCGCACAGCAAGCGGCCGCTGATCTTCAGACCTGGAGGAGGAGATATGAGGGACAATTGGAGAAGT
GAATTATATAAATATAAAGTAGTAAAAATTGAACCATTAGGAGTAGCACCCACCAAGGCAAAGAGAAGAG
TGGTGCAGAGAGAAAAAAGAGCAGTGGGAATAGGAGCTTTGTTCCTTGGGTTCTTGGGAGCAGCAGGAAG
CACTATGGGCGCAGCGTCAATGACGCTGACGGTACAGGCCAGACAATTATTGTCTGGTATAGTGCAGCAG
CAGAACAATTTGCTGAGGGCTATTGAGGCGCAACAGCATCTGTTGCAACTCACAGTCTGGGGCATCAAGC
AGCTCCAGGCAAGAATCCTGGCTGTGGAAAGATACCTAAAGGATCAACAGCTCCTGGGGATTTGGGGTTG
CTCTGGAAAACTCATTTGCACCACTGCTGTGCCTTGGAATGCTAGTTGGAGTAATAAATCTCTGGAACAG
ATTTGGAATCACACGACCTGGATGGAGTGGGACAGAGAAATTAACAATTACACAAGCTTAATACACTCCT
TAATTGAAGAATCGCAAAACCAGCAAGAAAAGAATGAACAAGAATTATTGGAATTAGATAAATGGGCAAG
TTTGTGGAATTGGTTTAACATAACAAATTGGCTGTGGTATATAAAATTATTCATAATGATAGTAGGAGGC
TTGGTAGGTTTAAGAATAGTTTTTGCTGTACTTTCTATAGTGAATAGAGTTAGGCAGGGATATTCACCAT
TATCGTTTCAGACCCACCTCCCAACCCCGAGGGGACCCGACAGGCCCGAAGGAATAGAAGAAGAAGGTGG
AGAGAGAGACAGAGACAGATCCATTCGATTAGTGAACGGATCTCGACGGTATCGGTTAACTTTTAAAAGA
AAAGGGGGGATTGGGGGGTACAGTGCAGGGGAAAGAATAGTAGACATAATAGCAACAGACATACAAACTA
AAGAATTACAAAAACAAATTACAAAAATTCAAAATTTTATCGATCACGAGACTAGCCTCGAGAGTACCCT
CGACCGCCGGAGTATAAATAGAGGCGCTTCGTCTACGGAGCGACAATTCAATTCAAACAAGCAAAGTGAA
CACGTCGCTAAGCGAAAGCTAAGCAAATAAACAAGCGCAGCTGAACAAGCTAAACAATCTGCAGTAAAGT
GCAAGTTAAAGTGAATCAATTAAAAGTAACCAGCAACCAAGTAAATCAACTGCAACTACTGAAATCTGCC
AAGAAGTAATTATTGAATACAAGAAGAGAACTCTGAATACTTTCAACAAGTTACCGAGAAAGAAGAACTC
ACACACAGCTAGCGCCACCATGAAGAAAAATCGCGCTTTTTTGAAGTGGGCAGGGGGCAAGTATCCCCTG
CTTGATGATATTAAACGGCATTTGCCCAAGGGCGAATGTCTGGTTGAGCCTTTTGTAGGTGCCGGGTCGG
TGTTTCTCAACACCGACTTTTCTCGTTATATCCTTGCCGATATCAATAGCGACCTGATCAGTCTCTATAA
CATTGTGAAGATGCGTACTGATGAGTACGTACAGGCCGCACGCGAGCTGTTTGTTCCCGAAACAAATTGC
GCCGAGGTTTACTATCAGTTCCGCGAAGAGTTCAACAAAAGCCAGGATCCGTTCCGTCGGGCGGTACTGT
TTTTATATTTGAACCGCTACGGTTACAACGGCCTGTGTCGTTACAATCTGCGCGGTGAGTTTAACGTGCC
GTTCGGCCGCTACAAAAAACCCTATTTCCCGGAAGCAGAGTTGTATCACTTCGCTGAAAAAGCGCAGAAT
GCCTTTTTCTATTGTGAGTCTTACGCCGATAGCATGGCGCGCGCAGATGATGCATCCGTCGTCTATTGCG
ATCCGCCTTATGCACCGCTGTCTGCGACCGCCAACTTTACGGCGTATCACACAAACAGTTTTACGCTTGA
ACAACAAGCGCATCTGGCGGAGATCGCCGAAGGTCTGGTTGAGCGCCATATTCCAGTGCTGATCTCCAAT
CACGATACGATGTTAACGCGTGAGTGGTATCAGCGCGCAAAATTGCATGTCGTCAAAGTTCGACGCAGTA
TAAGCAGCAACGGCGGCACACGTAAAAAGGTGGACGAACTGCTGGCTTTGTACAAACCAGGAGTCGTTTC
ACCCGCGAAAAAAACCGGTGGTAAGCCTATCCCTAACCCTCTCCTCGGTCTCGATTCTACGATCGATTTC
GATCAAACAAGTTTGTACAAAAAAGCAGGCTCCGCGGCCGCCCCCTTCACCATGGACGACTATGCGGTTT
TGTCCGATACTGAGCTGGCCGCAGTGCTACGCCAGTACAACATCCCTCATGGGCCTATTGTGGGTTCCAC
TCGCAAGCTCTACGAAAAGAAAATCTTCGAGTACGAGACCCAGAGAAGGAGACTCTTACCCCCCAACTCG
TCATCTTCTTCATTCTCCTATCAGTTCTCAGACTTGGATTCAGCCGCCGTGGACTCAGACATGTATGATC
TGCCCAAAAAAGAAGACGCCTTACTTTACCAGAGCAAGGACTATAATGATGACTACTATGAGGAGAGTTA
TTTGACCACCAAGACATACGGGGAGCCTGAGTCTGTGGGCATGTCCAAGAGCTTCCGCCAGCCGGGGACC
TCACTTGTAGATGCTGATACCTTCCATCACCAGGTGCGTGATGACATTTTCTCTTCTTTAGAAGAGGAAG
GCAAGGATAGGGAGCGCCTCATCTATGGCCAAGACAGTGCCTACCAGAGCATCGCACACTACCGCCCCAT
TTCCAATGTCTCCAGGAGCTCTCTGGGCTTATCATATTATCCTACATCCTCCACCTCTTCTGTGTCCTCC
TCTTCATCTTCTCCCTCTTCATGGCTTACCCGACGTGCCATTCGGCCAGAGAAGCAGGCCCCTGCTGCTG
CTCTGGGCCAGGATCGACAGGTCCCACTCTGGGGTCAGCTGTTACTCTTCCTGGTCTTTGCTGCCTTTCT
GCTCTTTGTTTACTATTCCATACAAGCTGAAGAAGGCAACCCCTTCTGGATGGATCCCTAAAAAGGGTGG
GCGCGCCGACCCAGCTTTCTTGTACAAAGTGGTTCGATCGAACCGCGGTCTAGACTCGACAATCAACCTC
TGGATTACAAAATTTGTGAAAGATTGACTGGTATTCTTAACTATGTTGCTCCTTTTACGCTATGTGGATA
CGCTGCTTTAATGCCTTTGTATCATGCTATTGCTTCCCGTATGGCTTTCATTTTCTCCTCCTTGTATAAA
TCCTGGTTGCTGTCTCTTTATGAGGAGTTGTGGCCCGTTGTCAGGCAACGTGGCGTGGTGTGCACTGTGT
TTGCTGACGCAACCCCCACTGGTTGGGGCATTGCCACCACCTGTCAGCTCCTTTCCGGGACTTTCGCTTT
CCCCCTCCCTATTGCCACGGCGGAACTCATCGCCGCCTGCCTTGCCCGCTGCTGGACAGGGGCTCGGCTG
TTGGGCACTGACAATTCCGTGGTGTTGTCGGGGAAGCTGACGTCCTTTCCATGGCTGCTCGCCTGTGTTG
CCACCTGGATTCTGCGCGGGACGTCCTTCTGCTACGTCCCTTCGGCCCTCAATCCAGCGGACCTTCCTTC
CCGCGGCCTGCTGCCGGCTCTGCGGCCTCTTCCGCGTCTTCGCCTTCGCCCTCAGACGAGTCGGATCTCC
CTTTGGGCCGCCTCCCCGCCTGGAATTCGAGCTCGGTACCTTTAAGACCAATGACTTACAAGGCAGCTGT
AGATCTTAGCCACTTTTTAAAAGAAAAGGGGGGACTGGAAGGGCTAATTCACTCCCAACGAAGACAAGAT
CTGCTTTTTGCTTGTACTGGGTCTCTCTGGTTAGACCAGATCTGAGCCTGGGAGCTCTCTGGCTAACTAG
GGAACCCACTGCTTAAGCCTCAATAAAGCTTGCCTTGAGTGCTTCAAGTAGTGTGTGCCCGTCTGTTGTG
TGACTCTGGTAACTAGAGATCCCTCAGACCCTTTTAGTCAGTGTGGAAAATCTCTAGCAGTAGTAGTTCA
TGTCATCTTATTATTCAGTATTTATAACTTGCAAAGAAATGAATATCAGAGAGTGAGAGGAACTTGTTTA
TTGCAGCTTATAATGGTTACAAATAAAGCAATAGCATCACAAATTTCACAAATAAAGCATTTTTTTCACT
GCATTCTAGTTGTGGTTTGTCCAAACTCATCAATGTATCTTATCATGTCTGGCTCTAGCTATCCCGCCCC
TAACTCCGCCCATCCCGCCCCTAACTCCGCCCAGTTCCGCCCATTCTCCGCCCCATGGCTGACTAATTTT
TTTTATTTATGCAGAGGCCGAGGCCGCCTCGGCCTCTGAGCTATTCCAGAAGTAGTGAGGAGGCTTTTTT
GGAGGCCTAGGGACGTACCCAATTCGCCCTATAGTGAGTCGTATTACGCGCGCTCACTGGCCGTCGTTTT
ACAACGTCGTGACTGGGAAAACCCTGGCGTTACCCAACTTAATCGCCTTGCAGCACATCCCCCTTTCGCC
AGCTGGCGTAATAGCGAAGAGGCCCGCACCGATCGCCCTTCCCAACAGTTGCGCAGCCTGAATGGCGAAT
GGG
[124 nt withheld, positions 6234-6357]
C
[91 nt withheld, positions 6359-6449]
A
[49 nt withheld, positions 6451-6499]
CCTTTGACGTTGGAGTCCACGTTCTTT
[37 nt withheld, positions 6527-6563]
ACCCTATCTCGGTCTATTCTTTTGATTTATAAGGGATTTTGCCGATTTCGGCCTATTGGTTAAAAAATGA
GCTGATTTAACAAAAATTTAACGCGAATTTTAACAAAATATTAACGCTTACAATTTAGGTGGCACTTTTC
GGGGAAATGTGCGCGGAACCCCTATTTGTTTATTTTTCTAAATACATTCAAATATGTATCCGCTCATGAG
ACAATAACCCTGATAAATGCTTCAATAATATTGAAAAAGGAAGAGTATGAGTATTCAACATTTCCGTGTC
GCCCTTATTCCCTTTTTTGCGGCATTTTGCCTTCCTGTTTTTGCTCACCCAGAAACGCTGGTGAAAGTAA
AAGATGCTGAAGATCAGTTGGGTGCACGAGTGGGTTACATCGAACTGGATCTCAACAGCGGTAAGATCCT
TGAGAGTTTTCGCCCCGAAGAACGTTTTCCAATGATGAGCACTTTTAAAGTTCTGCTATGTGGCGCGGTA
TTATCCCGTATTGACGCCGGGCAAGAGCAACTCGGTCGCCGCATACACTATTCTCAGAATGACTTGGTTG
AGTACTCACCAGTCACAGAAAAGCATCTTACGGATGGCATGACAGTAAGAGAATTATGCAGTGCTGCCAT
AACCATGAGTGATAACACTGCGGCCAACTTACTTCTGACAACGATCGGAGGACCGAAGGAGCTAACCGCT
TTTTTGCACAACATGGGGGATCATGTAACTCGCCTTGATCGTTGGGAACCGGAGCTGAATGAAGCCATAC
CAAACGACGAGCGTGACACCACGATGCCTGTAGCAATGGCAACAACGTTGCGCAAACTATTAACTGGCGA
ACTACTTACTCTAGCTTCCCGGCAACAATTAATAGACTGGATGGAGGCGGATAAAGTTGCAGGACCACTT
CTGCGCTCGGCCCTTCCGGCTGGCTGGTTTATTGCTGATAAATCTGGAGCCGGTGAGCGTGGGTCTCGCG
GTATCATTGCAGCACTGGGGCCAGATGGTAAGCCCTCCCGTATCGTAGTTATCTACACGACGGGGAGTCA
GGCAACTATGGATGAACGAAATAGACAGATCGCTGAGATAGGTGCCTCACTGATTAAGCATTGGTAACTG
TCAGACCAAGTTTACTCATATATACTTTAGATTGATTTAAAACTTCATTTTTAATTTAAAAGGATCTAGG
TGAAGATCCTTTTTGATAATCTCATGACCAAAATCCCTTAACGTGAGTTTTCGTTCCACTGAGCGTCAGA
CCCCGTAGAAAAGATCAAAGGATCTTCTTGAGATCCTTTTTTTCTGCGCGTAATCTGCTGCTTGCAAACA
AAAAAACCACCGCTACCAGCGGTGGTTTGTTTGCCGGATCAAGAGCTACCAACTCTTTTTCCGAAGGTAA
CTGGCTTCAGCAGAGCGCAGATACCAAATACTGTTCTTCTAGTGTAGCCGTAGTTAGGCCACCACTTCAA
GAACTCTGTAGCACCGCCTACATACCTCGCTCTGCTAATCCTGTTACCAGTGGCTGCTGCCAGTGGCGAT
AAGTCGTGTCTTACCGGGTTGGACTCAAGACGATAGTTACCGGATAAGGCGCAGCGGTCGGGCTGAACGG
GGGGTTCGTGCACACAGCCCAGCTTGGAGCGAACGACCTACACCGAACTGAGATACCTACAGCGTGAGCT
ATGAGAAAGCGCCACGCTTCCCGAAGGGAGAAAGGCGGACAGGTATCCGGTAAGCGGCAGGGTCGGAACA
GGAGAGCGCACGAGGGAGCTTCCAGGGGGAAACGCCTGGTATCTTTATAGTCCTGTCGGGTTTCGCCACC
TCTGACTTGAGCGTCGATTTTTGTGATGCTCGTCAGGGGGGCGGAGCCTATGGAAAAACGCCAGCAACGC
GGCCTTTTTACGGTTCCTGGCCTTTTGCTGGCCTTTTGCTCACATGTTCTTTCCTGCGTTATCCCCTGAT
TCTGTGGATAACCGTATTACCGCCTTTGAGTGAGCTGATACCGCTCGCCGCAGCCGAACGACCGAGCGCA
GCGAGTCAGTGAGCGAGGAAGCGGAAGAGCGCCCAATACGCAAACCGCC
Features (pLannotate 1.2.2; 30 found; start..end, strand, type, name):
     85..106     +  protein_bind   CAP binding site: CAP binding activates transcription in the presence of cAMP. E. coli catabolite activator protein
    121..151     +  promoter       lac promoter: promoter for the E. coli lac operon
    159..175     +  protein_bind   lac operator: The lac repressor binds to the lac operator to inhibit transcription in E. coli. This inhibition can be relieved by adding lactose or isopropyl-β-D-thiogalactopyranoside (IPTG). lac repressor encoded by lacI
    220..238     +  promoter       T3 promoter: promoter for bacteriophage T3 RNA polymerase
    339..718     +  enhancer       CMV enhancer: human cytomegalovirus immediate early enhancer
    719..922     +  promoter       CMV promoter: human cytomegalovirus (CMV) immediate early promoter
    937..1117    +  LTR            5' LTR (truncated): truncated 5' long terminal repeat (LTR) from HIV-1
   1164..1289    +  misc_feature   HIV-1 Ψ: packaging signal of human immunodeficiency virus type 1
   1273..1636    +  CDS            HIV-1 gag (fragment): gag protein from human immunodeficiency virus 1; gag
   1782..2015    +  misc_feature   RRE: The Rev response element (RRE) of HIV-1 allows for Rev-dependent mRNA export from the nucleus to the cytoplasm.
   2392..2492    +  CDS            Rev (fragment): human immunodeficiency virus 1 (HIV-1) Rev protein; rev; enhances nuclear export of unspliced and incompletely spliced viral mRNAs
   2511..2628    +  misc_feature   cPPT/CTS: central polypurine tract and central termination sequence of HIV-1
   2667..2905    +  promoter       hsp70 promoter: Drosophila melanogaster hsp70Bb promoter
   2960..3793    +  CDS            dam: DMA_ECOLI - Experimental evidence at protein level: Swiss-Prot protein existence level 1. Methylates DNA within the sequence GATC and protects the DNA from cleavage by the restriction endonuclease MboI. Although it shares sequence specificity with a number of type II restriction endonucleases and methylases, it is thought to act in postreplication mismatch repair rather than as a part of a restriction modification system. May also play a role in DNA replication. From Escherichia coli (strain K12).
   3800..3841    +  CDS            V5 tag: epitope tag from simian virus 5
   3857..3881    +  protein_bind   attB1: mutant version of attB; recombination site for the Gateway® BP reaction BP Clonase™
   3902..4678    +  CDS            Emd: EMD_MOUSE - Also known as Sta. Experimental evidence at protein level: Swiss-Prot protein existence level 1. Stabilizes and promotes the formation of a nuclear actin cortical network. Stimulates actin polymerization in vitro by binding and stabilizing the pointed end of growing filaments. Inhibits beta- catenin activity by preventing its accumulation in the nucleus. Acts by influencing the nuclear accumulation of beta-catenin through a CRM1- dependent export pathway. Links centrosomes to the nuclear envelope via a microtubule association. Required for proper localization of non- farnesylated p
   4699..4723    -  protein_bind   attB2: mutant version of attB; recombination site for the Gateway® BP reaction BP Clonase™
   4751..5339    +  misc_feature   WPRE: woodchuck hepatitis virus posttranscriptional regulatory element
   5356..5424    +  CDS            nef (fragment): NEF_HV1Z2 - Experimental evidence at protein level: Swiss-Prot protein existence level 1. Extracellular Nef protein targets CD4(+) T-lymphocytes for apoptosis by interacting with CXCR4 surface receptors. From Human immunodeficiency virus type 1 group M subtype D (isolate Z2/CDC-Z34) (HIV-1).
   5426..5659    +  LTR            3' LTR (ΔU3): self-inactivating 3' long terminal repeat (LTR) from HIV-1
   5731..5852    +  polyA_signal   SV40 poly(A) signal: SV40 polyadenylation signal
   5892..6027    +  rep_origin     SV40 ori: SV40 origin of replication
   6048..6066    -  promoter       T7 promoter: promoter for bacteriophage T7 RNA polymerase
   6074..6229    +  CDS            lacZα (fragment): LacZα fragment of β-galactosidase; lacZ fragment
   6234..6662    +  rep_origin     f1 ori (sequence partly withheld): f1 bacteriophage origin of replication; arrow indicates direction of (+) strand synthesis
   6715..6819    +  promoter       AmpR promoter: bla
   6820..7680    +  CDS            AmpR: β-lactamase; bla; confers resistance to ampicillin, carbenicillin, and related antibiotics
   7851..8439    +  rep_origin     ori: high-copy-number ColE1/pMB1/pBR322/pUC origin of replication
   8622..72      +  CDS            lacI (fragment) (across the origin): lac repressor; lacI; The lac repressor binds to the lac operator to inhibit transcription in E. coli. This inhibition can be relieved by adding lactose or isopropyl-β-D-thiogalactopyranoside (IPTG).
