[The description below was written by a language model from this plasmid's Addgene catalogue record and pLannotate feature annotations shown in this document.]
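Description:
pLenti GW V5 Eco/Dam mse EMD is a third-generation-style, self-inactivating HIV-1 lentiviral expression vector built on a Gateway-adapted pLenti backbone and used for DamID mapping of genome–nuclear envelope contacts. It is propagated in E. coli through a high-copy ColE1/pUC origin with ampicillin resistance, and also carries an f1 origin and an SV40 origin. Viral genomic RNA is driven from a CMV enhancer/promoter fused to a truncated 5' LTR. It includes the Ψ packaging signal with a gag fragment, the RRE for Rev-dependent nuclear export, the cPPT/CTS, a WPRE, and a ΔU3 3' LTR followed by an SV40 polyadenylation signal.

The payload is a single fusion open reading frame under the Drosophila hsp70 promoter. It consists of E. coli Dam adenine methyltransferase, a V5 epitope tag, an attB1 site left by Gateway recombination, and the mouse emerin (Emd) coding sequence, closed by attB2. In DamID, a heat-shock promoter is generally used uninduced so that leaky, very low expression limits nonspecific methylation. Emerin is an inner nuclear membrane protein, so the tethered Dam methylates GATC sites in DNA that comes close to it, and these marks can then be recovered to identify lamina-associated regions.

Two points in the record do not agree. The catalogue lists bleomycin as a selectable marker, but the annotated features show no bleomycin/zeocin resistance cassette or any other mammalian selection gene. In addition, the sequenced record is 8,642 nt, whereas the stated total size is 9,383 bp.
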