Addgene plasmid #182675: pLenti GW V5 Eco/Dam mse EMD
Purpose: Lentiviral eukaryotic expression vector with E.Coli Dam methylation fused to mouse Emerin. Used in DamID experiments to methylate DNA that interacts in the proximity of Emerin.
Depositing lab: Bas van Steensel. Depositing organization: Netherlands Cancer Institute. Publication: Nuclear lamins are not required for lamina-associated domain organization in mouse embryonic stem cells. Amendola M, van Steensel B. EMBO Rep. 2015 May;16(5):610-7. doi: 10.15252/embr.201439789. Epub 2015 Mar 17. PubMed 25784758.
Backbone
  Vector backbone: pLenti Gateway
  Backbone size w/o insert (bp): 8591
  Total vector size (bp): 9383
  Vector type: Mammalian Expression, Lentiviral
  Selectable markers: bleomycin
Growth in bacteria
  Bacterial resistance: Ampicillin, 100 μg/mL
  Growth temperature: 37°C
  Growth strain: NEB Stable
  Copy number: Unknown
Gene/Insert
  Gene/Insert name: Emerin
  Species: M. musculus (mouse)
  Insert size (bp): 780
  Entrez Gene: Emd (a.k.a. AW550900, Sta)
  Promoter: HSP
  Tag / fusion protein: E. Coli Dam (N terminal on insert); V5 (N terminal on insert)
  Cloning method: Gateway Cloning
  Sequencing primers: 5′ nvt; 3′ nvt
Terms and licenses: Academic/Nonprofit Terms; Industry Terms: Not Available to Industry
How to cite: pLenti GW V5 Eco/Dam mse EMD was a gift from Bas van Steensel (Addgene plasmid # 182675 ; http://n2t.net/addgene:182675 ; RRID:Addgene_182675)
